Addgene plasmid #233419: XZ054 (PB)SFFV-LIDARsensor (hygR)
Purpose: PiggyBac donor plasmid with SFFV driven LIDAR reporter RNA (mCherry as marker, EGFP as output) for stable integration
Depositing lab: Xiaojing Gao. Depositing organization: Stanford University. Publication: Post-transcriptional modular synthetic receptors. Zhang X, Mille-Fragoso LS, Kaseniit KE, Lee AP, Zhang M, Call CC, Hu Y, Xie Y, Gao XJ. Nat Chem Biol. 2025 Mar 28. doi: 10.1038/s41589-025-01872-w. PubMed 40155716.
Backbone
  Vector backbone: PiggyBac vector
  Vector type: Mammalian Expression
  Selectable markers: Hygromycin ; mCherry
Growth in bacteria
  Bacterial resistance: Ampicillin, 100 μg/mL
  Growth temperature: 30°C
  Growth strain: NEB Stable
  Copy number: Low Copy
Gene/Insert
  Gene/Insert name: mCherry-SGc(stem-1(3xMS2))cSG-EGFP
  Species: Synthetic
  Mutation: WT
  Promoter: SFFV
  Cloning method: Gibson Cloning
Terms and licenses: Academic/Nonprofit Terms; Industry Terms: Not Available to Industry
Depositor comments: https://benchling.com/s/seq-CEoB39JotlEjpurP02TJ?m=slm-dLQpKc3vOFFWPvrXYCDM for annotated sequence file. Please visit https://doi.org/10.1101/2024.05.03.592453 for bioRxiv preprint.
How to cite: XZ054 (PB)SFFV-LIDARsensor (hygR) was a gift from Xiaojing Gao (Addgene plasmid # 233419 ; http://n2t.net/addgene:233419 ; RRID:Addgene_233419)
