[The description below was written by a language model from this plasmid's Addgene catalogue record and pLannotate feature annotations shown in this document.]
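Description:
XZ054 (PB)SFFV-LIDARsensor (hygR) is a PiggyBac donor plasmid for mammalian expression, designed to integrate a LIDAR reporter RNA cassette stably into the host genome when a PiggyBac transposase is supplied. It is maintained in E. coli through a ColE1/pUC-type origin and an ampicillin resistance gene (the record nonetheless lists it as low copy). The backbone also carries an f1 origin and remnants of a lacZα/lac promoter cloning region. The automated annotation did not call the PiggyBac terminal repeats. It does mark two short "lambda portal protein" fragments flanking the mammalian cassettes, which are probably spurious or filler matches rather than functional elements.

The payload is a synthetic insert named mCherry-SGc(stem-1(3xMS2))cSG-EGFP, driven by the spleen focus-forming virus (SFFV) LTR promoter and terminated by a bGH polyadenylation signal. mCherry sits upstream and serves as a constitutive marker of transcript expression, while EGFP sits downstream as the sensor output. Between them the annotation finds a partial F2A peptide sequence, followed by an unannotated stretch of roughly 250 nt. Going by the insert name, that stretch would hold the stem structure with three MS2 hairpins, binding sites for MS2 coat protein fusions. The record does not spell out how this region gates EGFP production, beyond describing EGFP as the output of a post-transcriptional synthetic receptor system.

A second cassette places the hygromycin resistance gene under the SV40 enhancer/early promoter, followed by a WPRE fragment and an SV40 poly(A) signal, so integrants can be selected with hygromycin and checked by red fluorescence. The plasmid is used to build stable reporter cell lines for LIDAR receptor signalling.
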