Features (pLannotate 1.2.2; 21 found; start..end, strand, type, name):
    171..1031    -  CDS            AmpR: β-lactamase; bla; confers resistance to ampicillin, carbenicillin, and related antibiotics
   1032..1136    -  promoter       AmpR promoter: bla
   1189..1617    -  rep_origin     f1 ori (sequence partly withheld): f1 bacteriophage origin of replication; arrow indicates direction of (+) strand synthesis
   1622..1777    -  CDS            lacZα (fragment): LacZα fragment of β-galactosidase; lacZ fragment
   1779..1898    +  CDS            B (fragment): PORTL_LAMBD - Experimental evidence at protein level: Swiss-Prot protein existence level 1. Forms the portal vertex of the capsid (PubMed:6228056, PubMed:6232391). This portal plays critical roles in head assembly, genome packaging, neck/tail attachment, and genome ejection (Probable). The portal protein multimerizes as a single ring-shaped homododecamer arranged around a central channel (PubMed:6232391). Binds to the terminase subunits to form the packaging machine (PubMed:7799432). From Escherichia phage lambda (Bacteriophage lambda).
   2479..2886    +  promoter       SFFV promoter: spleen focus-forming virus long terminal repeat (LTR) promoter
   2900..3607    +  CDS            mCherry: mCherry is a basic (constitutively fluorescent) red fluorescent protein published in 2004, derived from Discosoma sp.. It is reported to be a very rapidly-maturing monomer with low acid sensitivity.
   3653..3711    +  CDS            F2A (fragment): 2A peptide from foot-and-mouth disease virus polyprotein Eukaryotic ribosomes fail to insert a peptide bond between the Gly and Pro residues, yielding separate polypeptides.
   3959..4672    +  CDS            EGFP: EGFP is a basic (constitutively fluorescent) green fluorescent protein published in 1996, derived from Aequorea victoria. It is reported to be a rapidly-maturing weak dimer with moderate acid sensitivity.
   4785..4992    +  polyA_signal   bGH poly(A) signal: bovine growth hormone polyadenylation signal
   5030..5359    +  promoter       SV40 promoter: SV40 enhancer and early promoter
   5408..6433    +  CDS            HygR: aminoglycoside phosphotransferase from E. coli; aph(4)-Ia; confers resistance to hygromycin
   6440..6546    +  misc_feature   WPRE (fragment): woodchuck hepatitis virus posttranscriptional regulatory element
   6555..6676    +  polyA_signal   SV40 poly(A) signal: SV40 polyadenylation signal
   6694..6786    +  ncRNA          G-CSF SLDE: Accession: RF00183 - G-CSF factor stem-loop destabilising element (SLDE)
   7483..7950    +  CDS            B (fragment): PORTL_LAMBD - Experimental evidence at protein level: Swiss-Prot protein existence level 1. Forms the portal vertex of the capsid (PubMed:6228056, PubMed:6232391). This portal plays critical roles in head assembly, genome packaging, neck/tail attachment, and genome ejection (Probable). The portal protein multimerizes as a single ring-shaped homododecamer arranged around a central channel (PubMed:6232391). Binds to the terminase subunits to form the packaging machine (PubMed:7799432). From Escherichia phage lambda (Bacteriophage lambda).
   7988..8004    -  protein_bind   lac operator: The lac repressor binds to the lac operator to inhibit transcription in E. coli. This inhibition can be relieved by adding lactose or isopropyl-β-D-thiogalactopyranoside (IPTG). lac repressor encoded by lacI
   8012..8042    -  promoter       lac promoter: promoter for the E. coli lac operon
   8057..8078    -  protein_bind   CAP binding site: CAP binding activates transcription in the presence of cAMP. E. coli catabolite activator protein
   8091..8183    -  CDS            lacI (fragment): lac repressor; lacI; The lac repressor binds to the lac operator to inhibit transcription in E. coli. This inhibition can be relieved by adding lactose or isopropyl-β-D-thiogalactopyranoside (IPTG).
   8366..8954    -  rep_origin     ori: high-copy-number ColE1/pMB1/pBR322/pUC origin of replication
>Addgene plasmid #233419 | XZ054 (PB)SFFV-LIDARsensor (hygR) | addgene full sequence | sequence record 467294 | Addgene NGS Result
GAAGATCCTTTGATCTTTTCTACGGGGTCTGACGCTCAGTGGAACGAAAACTCACGTTAAGGGATTTTGG
TCATGAGATTATCAAAAAGGATCTTCACCTAGATCCTTTTAAATTAAAAATGAAGTTTTAAATCAATCTA
AAGTATATATGAGTAAACTTGGTCTGACAGTTACCAATGCTTAATCAGTGAGGCACCTATCTCAGCGATC
TGTCTATTTCGTTCATCCATAGTTGCCTGACTCCCCGTCGTGTAGATAACTACGATACGGGAGGGCTTAC
CATCTGGCCCCAGTGCTGCAATGATACCGCGAGACCCACGCTCACCGGCTCCAGATTTATCAGCAATAAA
CCAGCCAGCCGGAAGGGCCGAGCGCAGAAGTGGTCCTGCAACTTTATCCGCCTCCATCCAGTCTATTAAT
TGTTGCCGGGAAGCTAGAGTAAGTAGTTCGCCAGTTAATAGTTTGCGCAACGTTGTTGCCATTGCTACAG
GCATCGTGGTGTCACGCTCGTCGTTTGGTATGGCTTCATTCAGCTCCGGTTCCCAACGATCAAGGCGAGT
TACATGATCCCCCATGTTGTGCAAAAAAGCGGTTAGCTCCTTCGGTCCTCCGATCGTTGTCAGAAGTAAG
TTGGCCGCAGTGTTATCACTCATGGTTATGGCAGCACTGCATAATTCTCTTACTGTCATGCCATCCGTAA
GATGCTTTTCTGTGACTGGTGAGTACTCAACCAAGTCATTCTGAGAATAGTGTATGCGGCGACCGAGTTG
CTCTTGCCCGGCGTCAATACGGGATAATACCGCGCCACATAGCAGAACTTTAAAAGTGCTCATCATTGGA
AAACGTTCTTCGGGGCGAAAACTCTCAAGGATCTTACCGCTGTTGAGATCCAGTTCGATGTAACCCACTC
GTGCACCCAACTGATCTTCAGCATCTTTTACTTTCACCAGCGTTTCTGGGTGAGCAAAAACAGGAAGGCA
AAATGCCGCAAAAAAGGGAATAAGGGCGACACGGAAATGTTGAATACTCATACTCTTCCTTTTTCAATAT
TATTGAAGCATTTATCAGGGTTATTGTCTCATGAGCGGATACATATTTGAATGTATTTAGAAAAATAAAC
AAATAGGGGTTCCGCGCACATTTCCCCGAAAAGTGCCACCTAAATTGTAAGCGTTAATATTTTGTTAAAA
TTCGCGTTAAATTTTTGTTAAATCAGCTCATTTTTTAACCAATAGGCCGAAATCGGCAAAATCCCTTATA
AATCAAAAGAATAGACCGAGATAGGGT
[37 nt withheld, positions 1288-1324]
AAAGAACGTGGACTCCAACGTCAAAGG
[49 nt withheld, positions 1352-1400]
T
[91 nt withheld, positions 1402-1492]
G
[124 nt withheld, positions 1494-1617]
CCCATTCGCCATTCAGGCTGCGCAACTGTTGGGAAGGGCGATCGGTGCGGGCCTCTTCGCTATTACGCCA
GCTGGCGAAAGGGGGATGTGCTGCAAGGCGATTAAGTTGGGTAACGCCAGGGTTTTCCCAGTCACGACGT
TGTAAAACGACGGCCAGTGAGCGCGCCTCGTTCATTCACGTTTTTGAACCCGTGGAGGACGGGCAGACTC
GCGGTGCAAATGTGTTTTACAGCGTGATGGAGCAGATGAAGATGCTCGACACGCTGCAGAACACGCAGCT
AGATTAACCCTAGAAAGATAATCATATTGTGACGTACGTTAAAGATAATCATGTGTAAAATTGACGCATG
TGTTTTATCGGTCTGTATATCGAGGTTTATTTATTAATTTGAATAGATATTAAGTTTTATTATATTTACA
CTTACATACTAATAATAAATTCAACAAACAATTTATTTATGTTTATTTATTTATTAAAAAAAACAAAAAC
TCAAAATTTCTTCTATAAAGTAACAAAACTTTTATGAGGGACAGCCCCCCCCCAAAGCCCCCAGGGATGT
AATTACGTCCCTCCCCCGCTAGGGGGCAGCAGCGAGCCGCCCGGGGCTCCGCTCCGGTCCGGCGCTCCCC
CCGCATCCCAGAGCCGGCAGCGTGCGGGGACAGCCCGGGCACGGGGAAGGTGGCACGGGATCGCTTTCCT
CTGAACGCTTCTCGCTGCTCTTTGAGCCTGCAGACACCTGGGGGGATACGGGGAAAAGGCCTCCACGGCC
ACAATTGCCGATAAAATAAAAGATTTTATTTAGTCTCCAGAAAAAGGGGGGAATGAAAGACCCCACCTGT
AGGTTTGGCAAGCTAGCTGCAGTAACGCCATTTTGCAAGGCATGGAAAAATACCAAACCAAGAATAGAGA
AGTTCAGATCAAGGGCGGGTACATGAAAATAGCTAACGTTGGGCCAAACAGGATATCTGCGGTGAGCAGT
TTCGGCCCCGGCCCGGGGCCAAGAACAGATGGTCACCGCAGTTTCGGCCCCGGCCCGAGGCCAAGAACAG
ATGGTCCCCAGATATGGCCCAACCCTCAGCAGTTTCTTAAGACCCATCAGATGTTTCCAGGCTCCCCCAA
GGACCTGAAATGACCCTGCGCCTTATTTGAATTAACCAATCAGCCTGCTTCTCGCTTCTGTTCGCGCGCT
TCTGCTTCCCGAGCTCTATAAAAGAGCTCACAACCCCTCACTCGGCGCGCCAGTCCTCCGACAGACTGAG
TCGCCCGGGAAGCTTCGCCACCATGGTGAGCAAGGGCGAGGAGGATAACATGGCCATCATCAAGGAGTTC
ATGCGCTTCAAGGTGCACATGGAGGGCTCCGTGAACGGCCACGAGTTCGAGATCGAGGGCGAGGGCGAGG
GCCGCCCCTACGAGGGCACCCAGACCGCCAAGCTGAAGGTGACCAAGGGTGGCCCCCTGCCCTTCGCCTG
GGACATCCTGTCCCCTCAGTTCATGTACGGCTCCAAGGCCTACGTGAAGCACCCCGCCGACATTCCCGAC
TACTTGAAGCTGTCCTTCCCCGAGGGCTTCAAGTGGGAGCGCGTGATGAACTTCGAGGACGGCGGCGTGG
TGACCGTGACCCAGGACTCCTCCCTGCAGGACGGCGAGTTCATCTACAAGGTGAAGCTGCGCGGCACCAA
CTTCCCCTCCGACGGCCCCGTAATGCAGAAGAAGACCATGGGCTGGGAGGCCTCCTCCGAGCGGATGTAC
CCCGAGGACGGCGCCCTGAAGGGCGAGATCAAGCAGAGGCTGAAGCTGAAGGACGGCGGCCACTACGACG
CTGAGGTCAAGACCACCTACAAGGCCAAGAAGCCCGTGCAGCTGCCCGGCGCCTACAACGTCAACATCAA
GTTGGACATCACCTCCCACAACGAGGACTACACCATCGTGGAACAGTACGAACGCGCCGAGGGCCGCCAC
TCCACCGGCGGCATGGACGAGCTGTACAAGAGCGACGCGTTGGAAGCCAGACACAAACAGAAAATTGTGG
CTCCGGTGAAACAGACTTTGAATTTTGACCTTCTGAAGCTGGCGGGAGACGTCGAGTCCAACCCCGGTCC
CGGTACCGGATCCTCCGTTTAGGTGGGTGGAATAGTAACGTACACCATCAGGGTACGTCTCAGACACCAT
CAGGGTCTGTCTGGTACAGCATCAGCGTACCATAGTATCCCACCTACCCAGACGACCGGTACTAGTGAGG
CACGGCATAAGCAAAAGATCGTAGCCCCAGTAAAGCAAACACTCAACTTCGATCTACTCAAACTCGCAGG
TGATGTGGAATCTAATCCAGGACCCTCGAGTGTCTCAAAGGGCGAGGAACTTTTTACGGGCGTTGTTCCG
ATCCTCGTCGAATTGGACGGGGACGTTAATGGGCATAAATTCTCAGTTAGTGGTGAGGGTGAGGGGGACG
CGACATATGGGAAACTTACGCTGAAGTTCATATGTACCACCGGAAAATTGCCAGTGCCGTGGCCTACTCT
CGTCACCACCCTGACATATGGTGTTCAGTGTTTTAGCCGGTATCCAGACCATATGAAACAGCACGATTTT
TTTAAATCCGCTATGCCTGAAGGTTACGTACAGGAGCGAACGATATTTTTTAAAGACGACGGAAACTACA
AAACTAGAGCCGAGGTAAAATTCGAGGGTGACACTCTCGTGAACCGGATCGAACTGAAGGGCATAGATTT
TAAGGAGGATGGCAATATACTGGGCCACAAGCTCGAATACAACTATAATTCTCATAATGTCTATATCATG
GCGGACAAACAGAAAAACGGCATCAAGGTAAACTTTAAAATCCGACACAATATTGAGGACGGCTCTGTCC
AGCTTGCGGACCATTACCAACAGAACACGCCGATAGGGGATGGTCCAGTACTTCTCCCTGATAATCACTA
TTTGTCTACTCAGTCAGCTCTTAGCAAGGACCCAAACGAAAAACGGGATCACATGGTCCTTCTTGAGTTC
GTCACTGCGGCTGGGATAACACTCGGGATGGACGAACTGTATAAGTAGGCCGCTCGAGGAGGGCCCGAAC
AAAAACTCATCTCAGAAGAGGATCTGAATAGCGCCGTCGACCATCATCATAATCATCATTGAGTTTAAAC
CCGCTGATCAGCCTCGACTGTGCCTTCTAGTTGCCAGCCATCTGTTGTTTGCCCCTCCCCCGTGCCTTCC
TTGACCCTGGAAGGTGCCACTCCCACTGTCCTTTCCTAATAAAATGAGGAAATTGCATCGCATTGTCTGA
GTAGGTGTCATTCTATTCTGGGGGGTGGGGTGGGGCAGGACAGCAAGGGGGAGGATTGGGAAGACAATAG
CAGGCATGCTGGGGACGCGGCCGCAATTTAACGCGAATTAATTCTGTGGAATGTGTGTCAGTTAGGGTGT
GGAAAGTCCCCAGGCTCCCCAGCAGGCAGAAGTATGCAAAGCATGCATCTCAATTAGTCAGCAACCAGGT
GTGGAAAGTCCCCAGGCTCCCCAGCAGGCAGAAGTATGCAAAGCATGCATCTCAATTAGTCAGCAACCAT
AGTCCCGCCCCTAACTCCGCCCATCCCGCCCCTAACTCCGCCCAGTTCCGCCCATTCTCCGCCCCATGGC
TGACTAATTTTTTTTATTTATGCAGAGGCCGAGGCCGCCTCTGCCTCTGAGCTATTCCAGAAGTAGTGAG
GAGGCTTTTTTGGAGGCCTAGGCTTTTGCAAAAAGCTCCCGGGAGCTTGTATATCCATTTTCGGATCTGA
TCAGCACGTGATGAAAAAGCCTGAACTCACCGCGACGTCTGTCGAGAAGTTTCTGATCGAAAAGTTCGAC
AGCGTCTCCGACCTGATGCAGCTCTCGGAGGGCGAAGAATCTCGTGCTTTCAGCTTCGATGTAGGAGGGC
GTGGATATGTCCTGCGGGTAAATAGCTGCGCCGATGGTTTCTACAAAGATCGTTATGTTTATCGGCACTT
TGCATCGGCCGCGCTCCCGATTCCGGAAGTGCTTGACATTGGGGAATTCAGCGAGAGCCTGACCTATTGC
ATCTCCCGCCGTGCACAGGGTGTCACGTTGCAAGACCTGCCTGAAACCGAACTGCCCGCTGTTCTGCAGC
CGGTCGCGGAGGCCATGGATGCGATCGCTGCGGCCGATCTTAGCCAGACGAGCGGGTTCGGCCCATTCGG
ACCGCAAGGAATCGGTCAATACACTACATGGCGTGATTTCATATGCGCGATTGCTGATCCCCATGTGTAT
CACTGGCAAACTGTGATGGACGACACCGTCAGTGCGTCCGTCGCGCAGGCTCTCGATGAGCTGATGCTTT
GGGCCGAGGACTGCCCCGAAGTCCGGCACCTCGTGCACGCGGATTTCGGCTCCAACAATGTCCTGACGGA
CAATGGCCGCATAACAGCGGTCATTGACTGGAGCGAGGCGATGTTCGGGGATTCCCAATACGAGGTCGCC
AACATCTTCTTCTGGAGGCCGTGGTTGGCTTGTATGGAGCAGCAGACGCGCTACTTCGAGCGGAGGCATC
CGGAGCTTGCAGGATCGCCGCGGCTCCGGGCGTATATGCTCCGCATTGGTCTTGACCAACTCTATCAGAG
CTTGGTTGACGGCAATTTCGATGATGCAGCTTGGGCGCAGGGTCGATGCGACGCAATCGTCCGATCCGGA
GCCGGGACTGTCGGGCGTACACAAATCGCCCGCAGAAGCGCGGCCGTCTGGACCGATGGCTGTGTAGAAG
TACTCGCCGATAGTGGAAACCGACGCCCCAGCACTCGTCCGAGGGCAAAGGAATAGGTCGACAATCAACC
TCTGGATTACAAAATTTGTGAAAGATTGACTGGTATTCTTAACTATGTTGCTCCTTTTACGCTATGTGGA
TACGCTGCTTTAATGCCTTTGTATCATGCGTTAACTAAACTTGTTTATTGCAGCTTATAATGGTTACAAA
TAAAGCAATAGCATCACAAATTTCACAAATAAAGCATTTTTTTCACTGCATTCTAGTTGTGGTTTGTCCA
AACTCATCAATGTATCTTATCATGTCTGGAATTGACTCAAATGATGTCAATTAGTCTATCAGAAGCTCAT
CTGGTCTCCCTTCCGGGGGACAAGACATCCCTGTTTAATATTTAAACAGCAGTGTTCCCAAACTGGGTTC
TTATATCCCTTGCTCTGGTCAACCAGGTTGCAGGGTTTCCTGTCCTCACAGGAACGAAGTCCCTAAAGAA
ACAGTGGCAGCCAGGTTTAGCCCCGGAATTGACTGGATTCCTTTTTTAGGGCCCATTGGTATGGCTTTTT
CCCCGTATCCCCCCAGGTGTCTGCAGGCTCAAAGAGCAGCGAGAAGCGTTCAGAGGAAAGCGATCCCGTG
CCACCTTCCCCGTGCCCGGGCTGTCCCCGCACGCTGCCGGCTCGGGGATGCGGGGGGAGCGCCGGACCGG
AGCGGAGCCCCGGGCGGCTCGCTGCTGCCCCCTAGCGGGGGAGGGACGTAATTACATCCCTGGGGGCTTT
GGGGGGGGGCTGTCCCTGATATCTATAACAAGAAAATATATATATAATAAGTTATCACGTAAGTAGAACA
TGAAATAACAATATAATTATCGTATGAGTTAAATCTTAAAAGTCACGTAAAAGATAATCATGCGTCATTT
TGACTCACGCGGTCGTTATAGTTCAAAATCAGTGACACTTACCGCATTGACAAGCACGCCTCACGGGAGC
TCCAAGCGGCGACTGAGATGTCCTAAATGCACAGCGACGGATTCGCGCTATTTAGAAAGAGAGAGCAATA
TTTCAAGAATGCATGCGTCAATTTTACGCAGACTATCTTTCTAGGGTTAATCTAGCTGCATCAGGATCAT
ATCGTCGGGTCTTTTTTCCGGCTCAGTCATCGCCCAAGCTGGCGCTATCTGGGCATCGGGGAGGAAGAAG
CCCGTGCCTTTTCCCGCGAGGTTGAAGCGGCATGGAAAGAGTTTGCCGAGGATGACTGCTGCTGCATTGA
CGTTGAGCGAAAACGCACGTTTACCATGATGATTCGGGAAGGTGTGGCCATGCACGCCTTTAACGGTGAA
CTGTTCGTTCAGGCCACCTGGGATACCAGTTCGTCGCGGCTTTTCCGGACACAGTTCCGGATGGTCAGCC
CGAAGCGCATCAGCAACCCGAACAATACCGGCGACAGCCGGAACTGCCGTGCCGGTGTGCAGATTAATGA
CAGCGGTGCGGCGCTGGGATATTACGTCAGCGAGGACGGGTATCCTGGCTGGATGCCGCAGAAATGGACA
TGGATACCCCGTGAGTTACCCGGCGGGCGCGCTTGGCGTAATCATGGTCATAGCTGTTTCCTGTGTGAAA
TTGTTATCCGCTCACAATTCCACACAACATACGAGCCGGAAGCATAAAGTGTAAAGCCTGGGGTGCCTAA
TGAGTGAGCTAACTCACATTAATTGCGTTGCGCTCACTGCCCGCTTTCCAGTCGGGAAACCTGTCGTGCC
AGCTGCATTAATGAATCGGCCAACGCGCGGGGAGAGGCGGTTTGCGTATTGGGCGCTCTTCCGCTTCCTC
GCTCACTGACTCGCTGCGCTCGGTCGTTCGGCTGCGGCGAGCGGTATCAGCTCACTCAAAGGCGGTAATA
CGGTTATCCACAGAATCAGGGGATAACGCAGGAAAGAACATGTGAGCAAAAGGCCAGCAAAAGGCCAGGA
ACCGTAAAAAGGCCGCGTTGCTGGCGTTTTTCCATAGGCTCCGCCCCCCTGACGAGCATCACAAAAATCG
ACGCTCAAGTCAGAGGTGGCGAAACCCGACAGGACTATAAAGATACCAGGCGTTTCCCCCTGGAAGCTCC
CTCGTGCGCTCTCCTGTTCCGACCCTGCCGCTTACCGGATACCTGTCCGCCTTTCTCCCTTCGGGAAGCG
TGGCGCTTTCTCATAGCTCACGCTGTAGGTATCTCAGTTCGGTGTAGGTCGTTCGCTCCAAGCTGGGCTG
TGTGCACGAACCCCCCGTTCAGCCCGACCGCTGCGCCTTATCCGGTAACTATCGTCTTGAGTCCAACCCG
GTAAGACACGACTTATCGCCACTGGCAGCAGCCACTGGTAACAGGATTAGCAGAGCGAGGTATGTAGGCG
GTGCTACAGAGTTCTTGAAGTGGTGGCCTAACTACGGCTACACTAGAAGAACAGTATTTGGTATCTGCGC
TCTGCTGAAGCCAGTTACCTTCGGAAAAAGAGTTGGTAGCTCTTGATCCGGCAAACAAACCACCGCTGGT
AGCGGTGGTTTTTTTGTTTGCAAGCAGCAGATTACGCGCAGAAAAAAAGGATCTCAA
